Addgene plasmid #11443: pBS human Frataxin (myc tag)
Depositing lab: Ronald Kahn. Depositing organization: Joslin Diabetes Center. Publication: Frataxin activates mitochondrial energy conversion and oxidative phosphorylation. Ristow M, Pfister MF, Yee AJ, Schubert M, Michael L, Zhang CY, Ueki K, Michael MD, Lowell BB, Kahn CR. Proc Natl Acad Sci U S A. 2000 Oct 24. 97(22):12239-43. 10.1073/pnas.220403797 PubMed 11035806.
Backbone
  Vector backbone: pBluescript II KS
  Backbone size w/o insert (bp): 3000
  Vector type: Bacterial Expression
Growth in bacteria
  Bacterial resistance: Ampicillin, 100 μg/mL
  Growth temperature: 37°C
  Growth strain: DH5alpha
  Copy number: High Copy
Gene/Insert
  Gene/Insert name: Frataxin (alt name: FRDA)
  Species: H. sapiens (human)
  Insert size (bp): 660
  Entrez Gene: FXN (a.k.a. CyaY, FA, FARR, FRDA, X25)
  Tag / fusion protein: myc (C terminal on insert)
  Cloning method: Restriction Enzyme; 5′ cloning site BamHI (not destroyed); 3′ cloning site EcoRI (not destroyed)
  Sequencing primers: 5′ T7
Terms and licenses: Academic/Nonprofit Terms; Industry Terms: Not Available to Industry
Depositor comments: (kahn lab plasmid name = FM Blue) This plasmid was cloned before there was any consensus sequence for frataxin. There are 2 mutations with the currently available frataxin sequence - L140P R165C. The effect of these mutations is unknown.
How to cite: pBS human Frataxin (myc tag) was a gift from Ronald Kahn (Addgene plasmid # 11443 ; http://n2t.net/addgene:11443 ; RRID:Addgene_11443)
