[The description below was written by a language model from this plasmid's Addgene catalogue record.]
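Description:
pBS human Frataxin (myc tag) is a small, high-copy bacterial plasmid built on the pBluescript II KS phagemid backbone (about 3 kb) and selected in E. coli with ampicillin. The repository lists it as a bacterial expression vector, although pBluescript is in general use mainly a cloning and sequencing vector. Its polylinker is flanked by phage T7 and T3 promoters, and it normally carries a pUC-type origin and an f1 origin. No feature table accompanies this entry, so the presence and arrangement of these standard elements are inferred from the backbone name rather than documented, and the record does not state which promoter, if any, is meant to drive the insert.

The payload is a roughly 660 bp human frataxin (FXN, also called FRDA) coding sequence with a myc epitope fused at its C terminus, which allows the protein to be detected or immunoprecipitated with anti-myc antibodies. The insert sits between BamHI (5′) and EcoRI (3′) sites. Both sites are retained, so the tagged cassette can be excised and moved into other vectors, and the insert can be read from the T7 primer site.

Frataxin is a mitochondrial protein whose deficiency underlies Friedreich ataxia, and the associated work concerned its role in mitochondrial energy conversion and oxidative phosphorylation. This plasmid therefore most plausibly serves as a source or intermediate clone of the tagged cDNA. The depositor notes that the clone predates any consensus frataxin sequence and differs from the current reference at two positions, L140P and R165C, whose functional effects are unknown.
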