>Addgene plasmid #11443 | pBS human Frataxin (myc tag) | addgene partial sequence | sequence record 18268 | T7 5'-TAATACGACTCACTATAGGG-3'
TGGATCCCGCCGGAGCAGCATGTGGACTCTCGGGCGCCGCGCAGTAGCCGGCCTCCTGGCGTCACCCAGC
CCGGCCCAGGCCCAGACCCTCACCCGGGTCCCGCGGCCGGCAGAGTTGGCCCCACTCTGCGGCCGCCGTG
GCCTGCGCACCGACATCGATGCGACCTGCACGCCCCGCCGCGCAAGTTCGAACCAACGTGGCCTCAACCA
GATTTGGAATGTCAAAAAGCAGAGTGTCTATTTGATGAATTTGAGGAAATCTGGAACTTTGGGCCACCCA
GGCTCTCTAGATGAGACCACCTATGAAAGACTAGCAGAGGAAACGCTGGACTCTTTAGCAGAGTTTTTTG
AAGACCTTGCAGACAAGCCATACACGTTTGAGGACTATGATGTCTCCTTTGGGAGTGGTGTCTTAACTGT
CAAACTGGGTGGAGATCCAGGAACCTATGTGATCAACAAGCAGACGCCAAACAAGCAAATCTGGCTATCT
TCTCCATCCAGTGGACCTAAGTGTTATGACTGGACTGGGAAAAACTGGGTGTACTCCCACGACGGCGTGT
CCCTCCATGAGCTGCTGGCCGCAGAGCTCACTAAAGCCTTTAAAACCAAACTGGACTTGTCTTCCTTGGC
CTATTCCGGAAAAGATGCTGAGCAAAAGCTAATTAGCGAGGAGGACCTTTAGGGAATTCGATATCAAGCT
TATCGATACCGTCGACCTCGAGGGGGGGCCCGGTACCCAGCTTTTGTTCCCTTTAGTGAGGGTTAATTGC
GCGCTTGGCGTAATCATGGTCATAGCT
