>Addgene plasmid #11443 | pBS human Frataxin (myc tag) | addgene partial sequence | sequence record 18269 | 11443 with M13R
GGGAACAAAAGCTGGGTACCGGGCTCCCTCTTGAGGTCGACGGTATCGATAAGCTTGATATCGAATTCCC
TAAAGGTCCTCCTCGCTAATTAGCTTTTGCTCAGCATCTTTTCCGGAATAGGCCAAGGAAGACAAGTCCA
GTTTGGTTTTTAAGGCTTTAGTGAGCTCTGCGGCCAGCAGCTCATGGAGGGACACGCCGTCGTGGGAGTA
CACCCAGTTTTTCCCAGTCCAGTCATAACACTTAGGTCCACTGGATGGAGAAGATAGCCAGATTTGCTTG
TTTGGCGTCTGCTTGTTGATCACATAGGTTCCTGGATCTCCACCCAGTTTGACAGTTAAGACACCACTCC
CAAAGGAGACATCATAGTCCTCAAACGTGTATGGCTTGTCTGCAAGGTCTTCAAAAAACTCTGCTAAAGA
GTCCAGCGTTTCCTCTGCTAGTCTTTCATAGGTGGTCTCATCTAGAGAGCCTGGGTGGCCCAAAGTTCCA
GATTTCCTCAAATTCATCAAATAGACACTCTGCTTTTTGACATTCCAAATCTGGTTGAGGCCACGTTGGT
TCGAACTTGCGCGGCGGGGCGTGCAGGTCGCATCGATGTCGGTGCGCAGGCCACGGCGGCCGCAGAGTGG
GGCCAACTCTGCCGGCCGCGGGACCCGGGTGAGGGTCTGGGCCTGGGCCGGGCTGGGTGACGCCAGGAGG
CCGGCTACTGCGCGGCGCCCGAGAGTCCACATGCTGCTCCGGCGGGATCCACTAGTTCTAGAGCGGCCGC
CACCGCGGTGGAGCTCCAATTCGCCCTATAGTGAGTCGTATTACGCGCGCTCACTGGCCGTCGTTT
